>Addgene plasmid #191090 | pEY97 | addgene full sequence | sequence record 376442 | Addgene NGS Result
TCACACAGGAAACAGCTATGACCATGATTACGCCAAGCTGTAAGTTTAAACATGATCTTACTAACTAACT
ATTCTCATTTAAATTTTCAGAGCTTAAAAATGGCTGAAATCACTCACAACGATGGATACGCTAACAACTT
GGAAATGAAATAAGCTTGCATGCGCGGCCGCATCCGTACTAAAAAGAAACAAAGCAAAAATAAAATCACT
AAGGTTTTGCAAGGTTTTTTTTCATTACTTAAAATATTATTGTCACAAAAATATACAAATTTCCGGAAAG
AAATTTTAAAATAACATTGATTAACTCATGAAATTGAATTGTTCTGAATTTTAATTAATTTTCAGTTTTT
TTGAACAAGAAATGTTTTATCGTATAATTATTAAAATTAATTGAAAAATTCTACTTTTGTAGTAAAATAG
CTTAAAGTTTGAAAAATTTCAAAACTTGGCAACATGCTAAAAAAGGCAAAACAGTTTTTACTCATTTTTA
GTATATTTCGACAGAATTCCCACTAGCTCAGCACCCTACTTGTGACTAGCCGCGACTATACCTCCTTTTA
AAATTCATATTATGGAAAACGGTTTTCAAAAATTTACATAGTTTAGTGGTTAGACTTTGACCCTTCTATA
AAGTAAATCTTACTGTAATTTTCGCGTTTACATTTATTGACATTCTTCATATTCACGTTATTATGTATTT
GGCGAGTCCACATGTGTACATTTACTCTAGTTATTGCCTTCGAAAGTCTCCACCTCCCCCCTTATCAGAG
TTTCGCGCCTTTACCCGAAACTCCGTTTTTCAATTAGCAATGGTGTGTCCAACGCTAGTCTTTTCTCATT
TTTCATCTTCAAACTGCTAAAATCGACAATTGAGAGCAAACAAAATTGTCGAAAATCGGTGAGTTGTAGC
TTATTGGAATACAAATTACAGTAAGATATATTATACGCTACAAAACACATGCCTATGTGAGAAAAAATAC
GATTAGATCAGACACGGCTTGAATGAATTTTGAAATAGTGAACTGATAAGTTTAGACACTAACGTCTAAT
AAAAAAGGTTTTAAAGCAAGCTGCAGAATAATTTTGCGATAACTAAGTATACAAGGAAACAGCAACATAG
TGAGAAGTTCTAGTAAAGATGTAGTCGAAGAAAGCGTATTGTCTATTTAAACAATACGGTAGAAGGAATT
ACTGCACGTATATCTCAATTACTATGCGTACGTTCTGAACTTTTCATACTTTTTGTTTTATATTCTGAAG
TACGGTTGAGTACCGTAAAATAGTATAGTCCGACAAATGATAGTCCTACTAAATTTCACTAAAAGCATGT
CACTTTCTCACTTGATGTAAAGTTTCAACCACAATCAGAATAAAGTTTCATTATTTTTTTGAACTGATGG
AAATTGTAGGGTTTTCTAAAATATATTTTAAACACTGTACTTTAGGTTTACTGTATCTATGAACAGAAAC
ACACTCTAAAACTTTGAAGTGATTTTTTAAATAGTTACTGAAATGTTTAAACTAACCTTTAAAAGTGAGC
AAAAACAAGGAGAGCATCGAAATTCGCATGATGTTGGTGAATGTCAATGTCAGAATAAGGGAATTTGTGT
GGCGGACCGCGAGGCCGTACCCTAGTGTCTCATGGCGACGGTTGACGTTTTTATGGCAAAAAACATCCAC
GCGGCATATGCAGCGGAATATAGAATAAAATACACAAAAAAAAACATAAAAACGTAAAAATATGAAAATT
GTTATGGATACGACTTTCAAATCGAATCTTATGATTCGTAGCTATTGTGCCTAAAACAAAAAAAACGCAG
TTACTCAGGACAGCAAAGTGATCGTTAACACAGTTGTAAAAAATTCGAAAACATATCTCGTGACGGGATT
ATTATCAAAATGAAGTTTGATAGATCTTAAAAATTTCTGAATTGACGACGTAAAATTTAACTCATTATGC
TGGTTATCAAAGAAAAATACTCGAACGTGTTCGTTTTTTTGTTTAAAAAAAACATTTATTTAAAAAAACC
TCTATATAAAAAAATGTGTTTGAATAGCTTTACCTGGCATTCTTTTAAATTGATATTGGTTTTAATGAAC
TGTATATTTTCCCCCTAGCCCTCAATGTTTTATATTGCAAAACAGAAAATAAGTATTTTCCTGAATACCT
CCATCAATTTTCAAGTTGCGTCAACCTCCAGATTTAATCCCGAATTGTTTTTTTTTACCTATAAAATTTG
TAATCTGTGAATGCATACTTTTGAACTGAAGTGCCGACTTTTATAGGAAAAAGATCCTTAATTTTCATAT
GTTACTCTTTATCTATAATATTTATTTTAACTCTTGAATGAGGGATGAAACTAGTTCTAATAACTTTTTA
CCAATTGGATAAACTTTAACATTTGACGACTCAAAAGCCTTCAGAGTATAATAATGTGTATTCATTTTTT
AAAATGTTTTCTGAGTTTAAGTTTTTACACTTTTTAATGAGAGATCAATTTTTAAAAGTAAGAACTGCGT
AACTTCTTTTACAACTGTAAACTCTTGTTTTTTTGTTTCCAGTTTTAAATATGATTTTAGACGATTCTAG
AAATATAATGTTTTTGTATTATATACTGCTTGCTTCTTTTGTTTATTAATTTTTTGTATTTTTCCAATTT
GTTTAAACAATTTTCTCAGTTGAATTTTTTATATAACGCGTTTATAGTTTTCTGATTACTTGGATTTGTT
AACTCTCTTCTTTGATTTTTTTTCCATGTTATCTGTTTATTTTTTCGCTTCAGCGTTTAGATTTCGCCTA
ACTCATTCCGTCTCTTTCGTTTCAGGTGTATTGACTTTCAATGTTATTTTGAAGGATCCCCGGGATTGGC
CAAAGGACCCAAAGGTATGTTTCGAATGATACTAACATAACATAGAACATTTTCAGGAGGACCCTTGGAG
GGTACCGAGCTCAGAAAAAATGACCGCTCCAAAGAAGAAGCGCAAGGTTCCAGTCGAGAAGATGACTGCC
CCAAAAAAGAAACGTAAGGTCCCGCGGATGTCAGAGCTTATTAAGGAGAATATGCATATGAAACTGTACA
TGGAAGGAACCGTGGACAACCATCACTTTAAGTGCACTTCGGAGGGGGAAGGCAAACCGTACGAGGGCAC
CCAGACCATGCGAATCAAGGTGGTCGAGGGAGGCCCACTGCCCTTCGCCTTCGACATTCTGGTAAGTTTA
AACATATATATACTAACTAACCCTGATTATTTAAATTTTCAGGCTACTAGCTTCCTGTACGGCAGCAAGA
CTTTTATTAATCACACCCAGGGCATCCCGGACTTCTTCAAACAGTCGTTCCCTGAGGGCTTCACATGGGA
GCGTGTGACCACATACGAAGACGGTGGCGTTCTCACCGCTACCCAGGACACCAGCCTCCAGGACGGTTGC
CTCATATATAATGTGGTAAGTTTAAACAGTTCGGTACTAACTAACCATACATATTTAAATTTTCAGAAGA
TCCGGGGAGTAAACTTCACATCCAATGGTCCGGTTATGCAGAAGAAAACACTCGGCTGGGAGGCCTTCAC
CGAGACGCTGTATCCGGCTGACGGAGGCCTGGAAGGTCGAAACGACATGGCCCTGAAGCTCGTCGGCGGT
AGCCATCTCATCGCAAACGCTAAGACCACATATAGATCCAAGAAACCGGTAAGTTTAAACATGATTTTAC
TAACTAACTAATCTGATTTAAATTTTCAGGCTAAGAACCTTAAAATGCCGGGAGTCTACTATGTTGACTA
CAGACTGGAACGGATCAAGGAGGCCAACAACGAGACCTACGTCGAGCAGCACGAGGTTGCAGTTGCCAGA
TACTGCGACCTCCCGAGCAAACTGGGTCACAAGCTTAATCCTAGGATACCGGTGGGTGAAGACCCACCAA
AGCCATCTGCCAAGGGAGCCAAGAAGGCCGCCAAGACCGTTACGAAGCCAAAGGACGGAAAGAAGAGACG
TCATGCCCGTAAGGAATCATACTCCGTCTACATCTACCGTGTCCTCAAGCAAGTTCATCCAGACACTGGA
GTTTCCTCCAAAGCCATGTCTATCATGAACTCTTTTGTCAACGATGTCTTCGAGCGTATTGCTGCTGAAG
CATCCCGTCTTGCTCACTACAACAAGCGTTCCACAATCTCATCCCGCGAAATTCAGACCGCTGTCCGTCT
GATCCTTCCAGGAGAGCTTGCCAAGCACGCCGTGTCTGAGGGAACCAAGGCCGTTACCAAGTACACTTCC
AGCAAGTAGGAATTCCAACTGAGCGCCGGTCGCTACCATTACCAACTTGTCTGGTGTCAAAAATAATAGG
GGCCGCTGTCATCAGAGTAAGTTTAAACTGAGTTCTACTAACTAACGAGTAATATTTAAATTTTCAGCAT
CTCGCGCCCGTGCCTCTGACTTCTAAGTCCAATTACTCTTCAACATCCCTACATGCTCTTTCTCCCTGTG
CTCCCACCCCCTATTTTTGTTATTATCAAAAAACTTCTCTTAATTTCTTTGTTTTTTAGCTTCTTTTAAG
TCACCTCTAACAATGAAATTGTGTAGATTCAAAAATAGAATTAATTCGTAATAAAAAGTCGAAAAAAATT
GTGCTCCCTCCCCCCATTAATAATAATTCTATCCCAAAATCTACACAATGTTCTGTGTACACTTCTTATG
TTTTTTACTTCTGATAAATTTTTTTGAAACATCATAGAAAAAACCGCACACAAAATACCTTATCATATGT
TACGTTTCAGTTTATGACCGCAATTTTTATTTCTTCGCACGTCTGGGCCTCTCATGACGTCAAATCATGC
TCATCGTGAAAAAGTTTTGGAGTATTTTTGGAATTTTTCAATCAAGTGAAAGTTTATGAAATTAATTTTC
CTGCTTTTGCTTTTTGGGGTTTCCCCTATTGTTTGTCAAGATTTCGAGGACGGCGTTTTTCTTGCTAAAA
TCACAAGTATTGATGAGCACGATGCAAGAAAGATCGGAAGAAGGTTTGGGTTTGAGGCTCAGTGGAAGGT
GAGTAGAAGTTGATAATTTGAAAGTGGAGTAGTGTCTATGGGGTTTTTGCCTTAAATGACAGAATACATT
CCCAATATACCAAACATAACTGTTTCCTACTAGTCGGCCGTACGGGCCCTTTCGTCTCGCGCGTTTCGGT
GATGACGGTGAAAACCTCTGACACATGCAGCTCCCGGAGACGGTCACAGCTTGTCTGTAAGCGGATGCCG
GGAGCAGACAAGCCCGTCAGGGCGCGTCAGCGGGTGTTGGCGGGTGTCGGGGCTGGCTTAACTATGCGGC
ATCAGAGCAGATTGTACTGAGAGTGCACCATATGCGGTGTGAAATACCGCACAGATGCGTAAGGAGAAAA
TACCGCATCAGGCGGCCTTAAGGGCCTCGTGATACGCCTATTTTTATAGGTTAATGTCATGATAATAATG
GTTTCTTAGACGTCAGGTGGCACTTTTCGGGGAAATGTGCGCGGAACCCCTATTTGTTTATTTTTCTAAA
TACATTCAAATATGTATCCGCTCATGAGACAATAACCCTGATAAATGCTTCAATAATATTGAAAAAGGAA
GAGTATGAGTATTCAACATTTCCGTGTCGCCCTTATTCCCTTTTTTGCGGCATTTTGCCTTCCTGTTTTT
GCTCACCCAGAAACGCTGGTGAAAGTAAAAGATGCTGAAGATCAGTTGGGTGCACGAGTGGGTTACATCG
AACTGGATCTCAACAGCGGTAAGATCCTTGAGAGTTTTCGCCCCGAAGAACGTTTTCCAATGATGAGCAC
TTTTAAAGTTCTGCTATGTGGCGCGGTATTATCCCGTATTGACGCCGGGCAAGAGCAACTCGGTCGCCGC
ATACACTATTCTCAGAATGACTTGGTTGAGTACTCACCAGTCACAGAAAAGCATCTTACGGATGGCATGA
CAGTAAGAGAATTATGCAGTGCTGCCATAACCATGAGTGATAACACTGCGGCCAACTTACTTCTGACAAC
GATCGGAGGACCGAAGGAGCTAACCGCTTTTTTGCACAACATGGGGGATCATGTAACTCGCCTTGATCGT
TGGGAACCGGAGCTGAATGAAGCCATACCAAACGACGAGCGTGACACCACGATGCCTGTAGCAATGGCAA
CAACGTTGCGCAAACTATTAACTGGCGAACTACTTACTCTAGCTTCCCGGCAACAATTAATAGACTGGAT
GGAGGCGGATAAAGTTGCAGGACCACTTCTGCGCTCGGCCCTTCCGGCTGGCTGGTTTATTGCTGATAAA
TCTGGAGCCGGTGAGCGTGGGTCTCGCGGTATCATTGCAGCACTGGGGCCAGATGGTAAGCCCTCCCGTA
TCGTAGTTATCTACACGACGGGGAGTCAGGCAACTATGGATGAACGAAATAGACAGATCGCTGAGATAGG
TGCCTCACTGATTAAGCATTGGTAACTGTCAGACCAAGTTTACTCATATATACTTTAGATTGATTTAAAA
CTTCATTTTTAATTTAAAAGGATCTAGGTGAAGATCCTTTTTGATAATCTCATGACCAAAATCCCTTAAC
GTGAGTTTTCGTTCCACTGAGCGTCAGACCCCGTAGAAAAGATCAAAGGATCTTCTTGAGATCCTTTTTT
TCTGCGCGTAATCTGCTGCTTGCAAACAAAAAAACCACCGCTACCAGCGGTGGTTTGTTTGCCGGATCAA
GAGCTACCAACTCTTTTTCCGAAGGTAACTGGCTTCAGCAGAGCGCAGATACCAAATACTGTTCTTCTAG
TGTAGCCGTAGTTAGGCCACCACTTCAAGAACTCTGTAGCACCGCCTACATACCTCGCTCTGCTAATCCT
GTTACCAGTGGCTGCTGCCAGTGGCGATAAGTCGTGTCTTACCGGGTTGGACTCAAGACGATAGTTACCG
GATAAGGCGCAGCGGTCGGGCTGAACGGGGGGTTCGTGCACACAGCCCAGCTTGGAGCGAACGACCTACA
CCGAACTGAGATACCTACAGCGTGAGCTATGAGAAAGCGCCACGCTTCCCGAAGGGAGAAAGGCGGACAG
GTATCCGGTAAGCGGCAGGGTCGGAACAGGAGAGCGCACGAGGGAGCTTCCAGGGGGAAACGCCTGGTAT
CTTTATAGTCCTGTCGGGTTTCGCCACCTCTGACTTGAGCGTCGATTTTTGTGATGCTCGTCAGGGGGGC
GGAGCCTATGGAAAAACGCCAGCAACGCGGCCTTTTTACGGTTCCTGGCCTTTTGCTGGCCTTTTGCTCA
CATGTTCTTTCCTGCGTTATCCCCTGATTCTGTGGATAACCGTATTACCGCCTTTGAGTGAGCTGATACC
GCTCGCCGCAGCCGAACGACCGAGCGCAGCGAGTCAGTGAGCGAGGAAGCGGAAGAGCGCCCAATACGCA
AACCGCCTCTCCCCGCGCGTTGGCCGATTCATTAATGCAGCTGGCACGACAGGTTTCCCGACTGGAAAGC
GGGCAGTGAGCGCAACGCAATTAATGTGAGTTAGCTCACTCATTAGGCACCCCAGGCTTTACACTTTATG
CTTCCGGCTCGTATGTTGTGTGGAATTGTGAGCGGATAACAATT
Features (pLannotate 1.2.2; 12 found; start..end, strand, type, name):
   3044..3889    +  CDS            mTagBFP2: mTagBFP2 is a basic (constitutively fluorescent) blue fluorescent protein published in 2011, derived from Entacmaea quadricolor. It is reported to be a very rapidly-maturing monomer with very low acid sensitivity.
   3914..4276    +  CDS            his-11: H2B1_CAEEL - Experimental evidence at protein level: Swiss-Prot protein existence level 1. Core component of nucleosome. Nucleosomes wrap and compact DNA into chromatin, limiting DNA accessibility to the cellular machineries which require DNA as a template. Histones thereby play a central role in transcription regulation, DNA repair, DNA replication and chromosomal stability. DNA accessibility is regulated via a complex set of post-translational modifications of histones, also called histone code, and nucleosome remodeling. From Caenorhabditis elegans.
   4886..5038    +  CDS            aex-5 (fragment): AEX5_CAEEL - Also known as kpc-3 From Caenorhabditis elegans.
   5166..5201    +  CDS            rop (fragment): Rop protein, which maintains plasmids at low copy number; rop
   5303..5402    +  misc_feature   bom (fragment): basis of mobility region from pBR322
   5500..5604    +  promoter       AmpR promoter: bla
   5605..6465    +  CDS            AmpR: β-lactamase; bla; confers resistance to ampicillin, carbenicillin, and related antibiotics
   6636..7224    +  rep_origin     ori: high-copy-number ColE1/pMB1/pBR322/pUC origin of replication
   7407..7499    +  CDS            lacI (fragment): lac repressor; lacI; The lac repressor binds to the lac operator to inhibit transcription in E. coli. This inhibition can be relieved by adding lactose or isopropyl-β-D-thiogalactopyranoside (IPTG).
   7512..7533    +  protein_bind   CAP binding site: CAP binding activates transcription in the presence of cAMP. E. coli catabolite activator protein
   7548..7578    +  promoter       lac promoter: promoter for the E. coli lac operon
   7586..7602    +  protein_bind   lac operator: The lac repressor binds to the lac operator to inhibit transcription in E. coli. This inhibition can be relieved by adding lactose or isopropyl-β-D-thiogalactopyranoside (IPTG). lac repressor encoded by lacI
