[The description below was written by a language model from this plasmid's Addgene catalogue record and pLannotate feature annotations shown in this document.]
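Description:
pEY97 is a C. elegans expression plasmid built on the pPD95.62 backbone, made as one of the neuron-type reporters associated with the NeuroPAL multicolor atlas for whole-brain neuronal identification. It is propagated in E. coli through a high-copy ColE1/pUC-type origin and selected with ampicillin via the bla (AmpR) gene and its promoter. The backbone also carries cloning-vector remnants that have no role in the worm: fragments of rop, bom and lacI, plus a CAP binding site, lac promoter and lac operator.

The catalogued insert is gpa-6, a C. elegans gene, introduced by Gibson cloning. The stated purpose is a gpa-6 reporter driving nuclear mTagBFP2, so the gpa-6 sequence evidently serves as the regulatory element. The feature table does not annotate it. However, roughly 3 kb of unannotated sequence lies upstream of the fluorophore, which is the likely position of the promoter fragment, although the record does not define its boundaries. Downstream lies the mTagBFP2 coding sequence, a rapidly maturing monomeric blue fluorescent protein. It is followed closely on the same strand by his-11, a C. elegans histone H2B. This arrangement is consistent with a fluorophore–histone fusion that tethers the blue signal to chromatin and so produces the nuclear labelling described. A short match to aex-5 sits after the reporter. No 3′ UTR is named in the annotation, so the identity of the terminator region is not stated.

The plasmid is used to generate transgenic worms in which gpa-6-expressing neurons show blue nuclei, which aids cell identification. The record refers to the NeuroPAL publication for the actual expression pattern.
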