Addgene plasmid #191090: pEY97
Purpose: gpa-6 fluorescent neural reporter driving nuclear mTagBFP2 expression (refer to NeuroPAL paper for expression)
Depositing lab: Oliver Hobert & Eviatar Yemini. Depositing organization: Columbia University. Publication: NeuroPAL: A Multicolor Atlas for Whole-Brain Neuronal Identification in C. elegans. Yemini E, Lin A, Nejatbakhsh A, Varol E, Sun R, Mena GE, Samuel ADT, Paninski L, Venkatachalam V, Hobert O. Cell. 2021 Jan 7;184(1):272-288.e11. doi: 10.1016/j.cell.2020.12.012. Epub 2020 Dec 29. PubMed 33378642.
Backbone
  Vector backbone: pPD95.62
  Vector type: Worm Expression
Growth in bacteria
  Bacterial resistance: Ampicillin, 100 μg/mL
  Growth temperature: 37°C
  Growth strain: DH5alpha
  Copy number: Unknown
Gene/Insert
  Gene/Insert name: gpa-6
  Species: C. elegans (nematode)
  Mutation: None
  Entrez Gene: gpa-6 (a.k.a. CELE_F48C11.1)
  Cloning method: Gibson Cloning
Terms and licenses: Academic/Nonprofit Terms; Industry Terms: Not Available to Industry
How to cite: pEY97 was a gift from Oliver Hobert & Eviatar Yemini (Addgene plasmid # 191090 ; http://n2t.net/addgene:191090 ; RRID:Addgene_191090)
